>Addgene plasmid #134542 | YFP-Rpp21-C1 | depositor full sequence | sequence record 258655 | YFP-Rpp21-C1 sequence 5302 bps
TAGTTATTAATAGTAATCAATTACGGGGTCATTAGTTCATAGCCCATATATGGAGTTCCGCGTTACATAA
CTTACGGTAAATGGCCCGCCTGGCTGACCGCCCAACGACCCCCGCCCATTGACGTCAATAATGACGTATG
TTCCCATAGTAACGCCAATAGGGACTTTCCATTGACGTCAATGGGTGGAGTATTTACGGTAAACTGCCCA
CTTGGCAGTACATCAAGTGTATCATATGCCAAGTACGCCCCCTATTGACGTCAATGACGGTAAATGGCCC
GCCTGGCATTATGCCCAGTACATGACCTTATGGGACTTTCCTACTTGGCAGTACATCTACGTATTAGTCA
TCGCTATTACCATGGTGATGCGGTTTTGGCAGTACATCAATGGGCGTGGATAGCGGTTTGACTCACGGGG
ATTTCCAAGTCTCCACCCCATTGACGTCAATGGGAGTTTGTTTTGGCACCAAAATCAACGGGACTTTCCA
AAATGTCGTAACAACTCCGCCCCATTGACGCAAATGGGCGGTAGGCGTGTACGGTGGGAGGTCTATATAA
GCAGAGCTGGTTTAGTGAACCGTCAGATCCGCTAGCGCTACCGGTCGCCACCATGGTGAGCAAGGGCGAG
GAGCTGTTCACCGGGGTGGTGCCCATCCTGGTCGAGCTGGACGGCGACGTAAACGGCCACAAGTTCAGCG
TGTCCGGCGAGGGCGAGGGCGATGCCACCTACGGCAAGCTGACCCTGAAGTTCATCTGCACCACCGGCAA
GCTGCCCGTGCCCTGGCCCACCCTCGTGACCACCTTCGGCTACGGCCTGAAGTGCTTCGCCCGCTACCCC
GACCACATGAAGCAGCACGACTTCTTCAAGTCCGCCATGCCCGAAGGCTACGTCCAGGAGCGCACCATCT
TCTTCAAGGACGACGGCAACTACAAGACCCGCGCCGAGGTGAAGTTCGAGGGCGACACCCTGGTGAACCG
CATCGAGCTGAAGGGCATCGACTTCAAGGAGGACGGCAACATCCTGGGGCACAAGCTGGAGTACAACTAC
AACAGCCACAACGTCTATATCATGGCCGACAAGCAGAAGAACGGCATCAAGGTGAACTTCAAGATCCGCC
ACAACATCGAGGACGGCAGCGTGCAGCTCGCCGACCACTACCAGCAGAACACCCCCATCGGCGACGGCCC
CGTGCTGCTGCCCGACAACCACTACCTGAGCTACCAGTCCAAGCTGAGCAAAGACCCCAACGAGAAGCGC
GATCACATGGTCCTGCTGGAGTTCGTGACCGCCGCCGGGATCACTCTCGGCATGGACGAGCTGTACAAGT
CCGGACTCAGATCTCGAGCTCAAGCTAGCTTCGAATTCGGCACTAGGATGGCGGGGCCGGTGAAGGACCG
CGAGGCCTTCCAGAGGCTCAACTTCCTGTACCAGGCCGCCCATTGTGTCCTTGCCCAGGACCCCGAGAAC
CAGGCGCTGGCGAGGTTTTACTGCTACACTGAGAGGACCATTGCGAAGCGGCTCGTCTTGCGGCGAGATC
CCTCGGTGAAGAGGACTCTCTGTCGAGGCTGCTCTTCCCTCCTCGTCCCGGGCCTCACCTGCACCCAGCG
CCAGAGACGCTGCAGGGGACAGCGCTGGACCGTACAGACCTGCCTAACATGCCAGCGCAGCCAACGCTTC
CTCAATGATCCCGGGCATTTACTCTGGGGAGACAGGCCTGAGGCCCAGCTCGGGAGCCAAGCAGATTCCA
AACCACTACAACCCTTGCCAAACACAGCCCACTCCATTTCAGACCGCCTTCCTGAGGAGAAAATGCAGAC
TCAGGGTTCCAGTAACCAGTGATGGATTCACCCCATCTCCCAAATAAAGTTTACTTGTTTTACATTCCAA
AAAAAAAAAAAAAAAAAAAAAAAAAAAAAAAAAAAAAAAAAAAAAAAAAAAAAAAAAARGGCGGCGGCGG
GGATCCACCGGATCTAGATAACTGATCATAATCAGCCATACCACATTTGTAGAGGTTTTACTTGCTTTAA
AAAACCTCCCACACCTCCCCCTGAACCTGAAACATAAAATGAATGCAATTGTTGTTGTTAACTTGTTTAT
TGCAGCTTATAATGGTTACAAATAAAGCAATAGCATCACAAATTTCACAAATAAAGCATTTTTTTCACTG
CATTCTAGTTGTGGTTTGTCCAAACTCATCAATGTATCTTAAGGCGTAAATTGTAAGCGTTAATATTTTG
TTAAAATTCGCGTTAAATTTTTGTTAAATCAGCTCATTTTTTAACCAATAGGCCGAAATCGGCAAAATCC
CTTATAAATCAAAAGAATAGACCGAGATAGGGT
[37 nt withheld, positions 2344-2380]
AAAGAACGTGGACTCCAACGTCAAAGG
[49 nt withheld, positions 2408-2456]
T
[91 nt withheld, positions 2458-2548]
G
[124 nt withheld, positions 2550-2673]
CAGGTGGCACTTTTCGGGGAAATGTGCGCGGAACCCCTATTTGTTTATTTTTCTAAATACATTCAAATAT
GTATCCGCTCATGAGACAATAACCCTGATAAATGCTTCAATAATATTGAAAAAGGAAGAGTCCTGAGGCG
GAAAGAACCAGCTGTGGAATGTGTGTCAGTTAGGGTGTGGAAAGTCCCCAGGCTCCCCAGCAGGCAGAAG
TATGCAAAGCATGCATCTCAATTAGTCAGCAACCAGGTGTGGAAAGTCCCCAGGCTCCCCAGCAGGCAGA
AGTATGCAAAGCATGCATCTCAATTAGTCAGCAACCATAGTCCCGCCCCTAACTCCGCCCATCCCGCCCC
TAACTCCGCCCAGTTCCGCCCATTCTCCGCCCCATGGCTGACTAATTTTTTTTATTTATGCAGAGGCCGA
GGCCGCCTCGGCCTCTGAGCTATTCCAGAAGTAGTGAGGAGGCTTTTTTGGAGGCCTAGGCTTTTGCAAA
GATCGATCAAGAGACAGGATGAGGATCGTTTCGCATGATTGAACAAGATGGATTGCACGCAGGTTCTCCG
GCCGCTTGGGTGGAGAGGCTATTCGGCTATGACTGGGCACAACAGACAATCGGCTGCTCTGATGCCGCCG
TGTTCCGGCTGTCAGCGCAGGGGCGCCCGGTTCTTTTTGTCAAGACCGACCTGTCCGGTGCCCTGAATGA
ACTGCAAGACGAGGCAGCGCGGCTATCGTGGCTGGCCACGACGGGCGTTCCTTGCGCAGCTGTGCTCGAC
GTTGTCACTGAAGCGGGAAGGGACTGGCTGCTATTGGGCGAAGTGCCGGGGCAGGATCTCCTGTCATCTC
ACCTTGCTCCTGCCGAGAAAGTATCCATCATGGCTGATGCAATGCGGCGGCTGCATACGCTTGATCCGGC
TACCTGCCCATTCGACCACCAAGCGAAACATCGCATCGAGCGAGCACGTACTCGGATGGAAGCCGGTCTT
GTCGATCAGGATGATCTGGACGAAGAGCATCAGGGGCTCGCGCCAGCCGAACTGTTCGCCAGGCTCAAGG
CGAGCATGCCCGACGGCGAGGATCTCGTCGTGACCCATGGCGATGCCTGCTTGCCGAATATCATGGTGGA
AAATGGCCGCTTTTCTGGATTCATCGACTGTGGCCGGCTGGGTGTGGCGGACCGCTATCAGGACATAGCG
TTGGCTACCCGTGATATTGCTGAAGAGCTTGGCGGCGAATGGGCTGACCGCTTCCTCGTGCTTTACGGTA
TCGCCGCTCCCGATTCGCAGCGCATCGCCTTCTATCGCCTTCTTGACGAGTTCTTCTGAGCGGGACTCTG
GGGTTCGAAATGACCGACCAAGCGACGCCCAACCTGCCATCACGAGATTTCGATTCCACCGCCGCCTTCT
ATGAAAGGTTGGGCTTCGGAATCGTTTTCCGGGACGCCGGCTGGATGATCCTCCAGCGCGGGGATCTCAT
GCTGGAGTTCTTCGCCCACCCTAGGGGGAGGCTAACTGAAACACGGAAGGAGACAATACCGGAAGGAACC
CGCGCTATGACGGCAATAAAAAGACAGAATAAAACGCACGGTGTTGGGTCGTTTGTTCATAAACGCGGGG
TTCGGTCCCAGGGCTGGCACTCTGTCGATACCCCACCGAGACCCCATTGGGGCCAATACGCCCGCGTTTC
TTCCTTTTCCCCACCCCACCCCCCAAGTTCGGGTGAAGGCCCAGGGCTCGCAGCCAACGTCGGGGCGGCA
GGCCCTGCCATAGCCTCAGGTTACTCATATATACTTTAGATTGATTTAAAACTTCATTTTTAATTTAAAA
GGATCTAGGTGAAGATCCTTTTTGATAATCTCATGACCAAAATCCCTTAACGTGAGTTTTCGTTCCACTG
AGCGTCAGACCCCGTAGAAAAGATCAAAGGATCTTCTTGAGATCCTTTTTTTCTGCGCGTAATCTGCTGC
TTGCAAACAAAAAAACCACCGCTACCAGCGGTGGTTTGTTTGCCGGATCAAGAGCTACCAACTCTTTTTC
CGAAGGTAACTGGCTTCAGCAGAGCGCAGATACCAAATACTGTCCTTCTAGTGTAGCCGTAGTTAGGCCA
CCACTTCAAGAACTCTGTAGCACCGCCTACATACCTCGCTCTGCTAATCCTGTTACCAGTGGCTGCTGCC
AGTGGCGATAAGTCGTGTCTTACCGGGTTGGACTCAAGACGATAGTTACCGGATAAGGCGCAGCGGTCGG
GCTGAACGGGGGGTTCGTGCACACAGCCCAGCTTGGAGCGAACGACCTACACCGAACTGAGATACCTACA
GCGTGAGCTATGAGAAAGCGCCACGCTTCCCGAAGGGAGAAAGGCGGACAGGTATCCGGTAAGCGGCAGG
GTCGGAACAGGAGAGCGCACGAGGGAGCTTCCAGGGGGAAACGCCTGGTATCTTTATAGTCCTGTCGGGT
TTCGCCACCTCTGACTTGAGCGTCGATTTTTGTGATGCTCGTCAGGGGGGCGGAGCCTATGGAAAAACGC
CAGCAACGCGGCCTTTTTACGGTTCCTGGCCTTTTGCTGGCCTTTTGCTCACATGTTCTTTCCTGCGTTA
TCCCCTGATTCTGTGGATAACCGTATTACCGCCATGCAT
Features (pLannotate 1.2.2; 15 found; start..end, strand, type, name):
     61..364     +  enhancer       CMV enhancer: human cytomegalovirus immediate early enhancer
    365..568     +  promoter       CMV promoter: human cytomegalovirus (CMV) immediate early promoter
    613..1330    +  CDS            mEYFP (fragment): enhanced YFP with monomerizing A206K mutation (Zacharias et al., 2002) mammalian codon-optimized
   1330..1356    +  misc_feature   MCS (fragment): multiple cloning site
   1378..1839    +  CDS            RPP21: RPP21_HUMAN - Also known as C6orf135, CAT60. Experimental evidence at protein level: Swiss-Prot protein existence level 1. Component of ribonuclease P, a ribonucleoprotein complex that generates mature tRNA molecules by cleaving their 5'-ends. From Homo sapiens (Human).
   1983..2067    +  CDS            large T antigen (fragment): large T antigen from SV40 (simian virus 40)
   2090..2211    +  polyA_signal   SV40 poly(A) signal: SV40 polyadenylation signal
   2245..2673    -  rep_origin     f1 ori (sequence partly withheld): f1 bacteriophage origin of replication; arrow indicates direction of (+) strand synthesis
   2700..2804    +  promoter       AmpR promoter: bla
   2806..3163    +  promoter       SV40 promoter: SV40 enhancer and early promoter
   3198..3992    +  CDS            NeoR/KanR: aminoglycoside phosphotransferase from Tn5; aph(3')-II (or nptII); confers resistance to neomycin, kanamycin, and G418 (Geneticin®)
   4013..4165    +  CDS            ble (fragment): BLE_KLEPN - Experimental evidence at protein level: Swiss-Prot protein existence level 1. Binding protein with a strong affinity to the bleomycin family of antibiotics. Binds to CL990; an antimitotic-antibiotic compound. From Klebsiella pneumoniae.
   4224..4271    +  polyA_signal   HSV TK poly(A) signal: herpes simplex virus thymidine kinase polyadenylation signal (Cole and Stacy, 1985)
   4362..4378    -  polyA_signal   bGH poly(A) signal (fragment): bovine growth hormone polyadenylation signal
   4600..5188    +  rep_origin     ori: high-copy-number ColE1/pMB1/pBR322/pUC origin of replication
