>Addgene plasmid #134542 | YFP-Rpp21-C1 | addgene full sequence | sequence record 265754 | Addgene NGS Result
TAGTTATTAATAGTAATCAATTACGGGGTCATTAGTTCATAGCCCATATATGGAGTTCCGCGTTACATAA
CTTACGGTAAATGGCCCGCCTGGCTGACCGCCCAACGACCCCCGCCCATTGACGTCAATAATGACGTATG
TTCCCATAGTAACGCCAATAGGGACTTTCCATTGACGTCAATGGGTGGAGTATTTACGGTAAACTGCCCA
CTTGGCAGTACATCAAGTGTATCATATGCCAAGTACGCCCCCTATTGACGTCAATGACGGTAAATGGCCC
GCCTGGCATTATGCCCAGTACATGACCTTATGGGACTTTCCTACTTGGCAGTACATCTACGTATTAGTCA
TCGCTATTACCATGGTGATGCGGTTTTGGCAGTACATCAATGGGCGTGGATAGCGGTTTGACTCACGGGG
ATTTCCAAGTCTCCACCCCATTGACGTCAATGGGAGTTTGTTTTGGCACCAAAATCAACGGGACTTTCCA
AAATGTCGTAACAACTCCGCCCCATTGACGCAAATGGGCGGTAGGCGTGTACGGTGGGAGGTCTATATAA
GCAGAGCTGGTTTAGTGAACCGTCAGATCCGCTAGCGCTACCGGTCGCCACCATGGTGAGCAAGGGCGAG
GAGCTGTTCACCGGGGTGGTGCCCATCCTGGTCGAGCTGGACGGCGACGTAAACGGCCACAAGTTCAGCG
TGTCCGGCGAGGGCGAGGGCGATGCCACCTACGGCAAGCTGACCCTGAAGTTCATCTGCACCACCGGCAA
GCTGCCCGTGCCCTGGCCCACCCTCGTGACCACCTTCGGCTACGGCCTGAAGTGCTTCGCCCGCTACCCC
GACCACATGAAGCAGCACGACTTCTTCAAGTCCGCCATGCCCGAAGGCTACGTCCAGGAGCGCACCATCT
TCTTCAAGGACGACGGCAACTACAAGACCCGCGCCGAGGTGAAGTTCGAGGGCGACACCCTGGTGAACCG
CATCGAGCTGAAGGGCATCGACTTCAAGGAGGACGGCAACATCCTGGGGCACAAGCTGGAGTACAACTAC
AACAGCCACAACGTCTATATCATGGCCGACAAGCAGAAGAACGGCATCAAGGTGAACTTCAAGATCCGCC
ACAACATCGAGGACGGCAGCGTGCAGCTCGCCGACCACTACCAGCAGAACACCCCCATCGGCGACGGCCC
CGTGCTGCTGCCCGACAACCACTACCTGAGCTACCAGTCCAAGCTGAGCAAAGACCCCAACGAGAAGCGC
GATCACATGGTCCTGCTGGAGTTCGTGACCGCCGCCGGGATCACTCACGGCATGGACGAGCTGTACAAGT
CCGGACTCAGATCTCGAGCTCAAGCTAGCTTCGAATTCGGCACTAGGATGGCGGGGCCGGTGAAGGACCG
CGAGGCCTTCCAGAGGCTCAACTTCCTGTACCAGGCCGCCCATTGTGTCCTTGCCCAGGACCCCGAGAAC
CAGGCGCTGGCGAGGTTTTACTGCTACACTGAGAGGACCATTGCGAAGCGGCTCGTCTTGCGGCGAGATC
CCTCGGTGAAGAGGACTCTCTGTCGAGGCTGCTCTTCCCTCCTCGTCCCGGGCCTCACCTGCACCCAGCG
CCAGAGACGCTGCAGGGGACAGCGCTGGACCGTACAGACCTGCCTAACATGCCAGCGCAGCCAACGCTTC
CTCAATGATCCCGGGCATTTACTCTGGGGAGACAGGCCTGAGGCCCAGCTCGGGAGCCAAGCAGATTCCA
AACCACTACAACCCTTGCCAAACACAGCCCACTCCATTTCAGACCGCCTTCCTGAGGAGAAAATGCAGAC
TCAGGGTTCCAGTAACCAGTGATGGATTCACCCCATCTCCCAAATAAAGTTTACTTGTTTTACATTCMAA
AAAAAAAAAAAAAAAAAAAAAAAAAAAAAAAAAAAAAAAAAAAAAAAAAAAAAAAAAAAAGCGCGGCCGG
GATCCACCGGATCTAGATAACTGATCATAATCAGCCATACCACATTTGTAGAGGTTTTACTTGCTTTAAA
AAACCTCCCACACCTCCCCCTGAACCTGAAACATAAAATGAATGCAATTGTTGTTGTTAACTTGTTTATT
GCAGCTTATAATGGTTACAAATAAAGCAATAGCATCACAAATTTCACAAATAAAGCATTTTTTTCACTGC
ATTCTAGTTGTGGTTTGTCCAAACTCATCAATGTATCTTAACGCGTAAATTGTAAGCGTTAATATTTTGT
TAAAATTCGCGTTAAATTTTTGTTAAATCAGCTCATTTTTTAACCAATAGGCCGAAATCGGCAAAATCCC
TTATAAATCAAAAGAATAGACCGAGATAGGGT
[37 nt withheld, positions 2343-2379]
AAAGAACGTGGACTCCAACGTCAAAGG
[49 nt withheld, positions 2407-2455]
T
[91 nt withheld, positions 2457-2547]
G
[124 nt withheld, positions 2549-2672]
CAGGTGGCACTTTTCGGGGAAATGTGCGCGGAACCCCTATTTGTTTATTTTTCTAAATACATTCAAATAT
GTATCCGCTCATGAGACAATAACCCTGATAAATGCTTCAATAATATTGAAAAAGGAAGAGTCCTGAGGCG
GAAAGAACCAGCTGTGGAATGTGTGTCAGTTAGGGTGTGGAAAGTCCCCAGGCTCCCCAGCAGGCAGAAG
TATGCAAAGCATGCATCTCAATTAGTCAGCAACCAGGTGTGGAAAGTCCCCAGGCTCCCCAGCAGGCAGA
AGTATGCAAAGCATGCATCTCAATTAGTCAGCAACCATAGTCCCGCCCCTAACTCCGCCCATCCCGCCCC
TAACTCCGCCCAGTTCCGCCCATTCTCCGCCCCATGGCTGACTAATTTTTTTTATTTATGCAGAGGCCGA
GGCCGCCTCGGCCTCTGAGCTATTCCAGAAGTAGTGAGGAGGCTTTTTTGGAGGCCTAGGCTTTTGCAAA
GATCGATCAAGAGACAGGATGAGGATCGTTTCGCATGATTGAACAAGATGGATTGCACGCAGGTTCTCCG
GCCGCTTGGGTGGAGAGGCTATTCGGCTATGACTGGGCACAACAGACAATCGGCTGCTCTGATGCCGCCG
TGTTCCGGCTGTCAGCGCAGGGGCGCCCGGTTCTTTTTGTCAAGACCGACCTGTCCGGTGCCCTGAATGA
ACTGCAAGACGAGGCAGCGCGGCTATCGTGGCTGGCCACGACGGGCGTTCCTTGCGCAGCTGTGCTCGAC
GTTGTCACTGAAGCGGGAAGGGACTGGCTGCTATTGGGCGAAGTGCCGGGGCAGGATCTCCTGTCATCTC
ACCTTGCTCCTGCCGAGAAAGTATCCATCATGGCTGATGCAATGCGGCGGCTGCATACGCTTGATCCGGC
TACCTGCCCATTCGACCACCAAGCGAAACATCGCATCGAGCGAGCACGTACTCGGATGGAAGCCGGTCTT
GTCGATCAGGATGATCTGGACGAAGAGCATCAGGGGCTCGCGCCAGCCGAACTGTTCGCCAGGCTCAAGG
CGAGCATGCCCGACGGCGAGGATCTCGTCGTGACCCATGGCGATGCCTGCTTGCCGAATATCATGGTGGA
AAATGGCCGCTTTTCTGGATTCATCGACTGTGGCCGGCTGGGTGTGGCGGACCGCTATCAGGACATAGCG
TTGGCTACCCGTGATATTGCTGAAGAGCTTGGCGGCGAATGGGCTGACCGCTTCCTCGTGCTTTACGGTA
TCGCCGCTCCCGATTCGCAGCGCATCGCCTTCTATCGCCTTCTTGACGAGTTCTTCTGAGCGGGACTCTG
GGGTTCGAAATGACCGACCAAGCGACGCCCAACCTGCCATCACGAGATTTCGATTCCACCGCCGCCTTCT
ATGAAAGGTTGGGCTTCGGAATCGTTTTCCGGGACGCCGGCTGGATGATCCTCCAGCGCGGGGATCTCAT
GCTGGAGTTCTTCGCCCACCCTAGGGGGAGGCTAACTGAAACACGGAAGGAGACAATACCGGAAGGAACC
CGCGCTATGACGGCAATAAAAAGACAGAATAAAACGCACGGTGTTGGGTCGTTTGTTCATAAACGCGGGG
TTCGGTCCCAGGGCTGGCACTCTGTCGATACCCCACCGAGACCCCATTGGGGCCAATACGCCCGCGTTTC
TTCCTTTTCCCCACCCCACCCCCCAAGTTCGGGTGAAGGCCCAGGGCTCGCAGCCAACGTCGGGGCGGCA
GGCCCTGCCATAGCCTCAGGTTACTCATATATACTTTAGATTGATTTAAAACTTCATTTTTAATTTAAAA
GGATCTAGGTGAAGATCCTTTTTGATAATCTCATGACCAAAATCCCTTAACGTGAGTTTTCGTTCCACTG
AGCGTCAGACCCCGTAGAAAAGATCAAAGGATCTTCTTGAGATCCTTTTTTTCTGCGCGTAATCTGCTGC
TTGCAAACAAAAAAACCACCGCTACCAGCGGTGGTTTGTTTGCCGGATCAAGAGCTACCAACTCTTTTTC
CGAAGGTAACTGGCTTCAGCAGAGCGCAGATACCAAATACTGTTCTTCTAGTGTAGCCGTAGTTAGGCCA
CCACTTCAAGAACTCTGTAGCACCGCCTACATACCTCGCTCTGCTAATCCTGTTACCAGTGGCTGCTGCC
AGTGGCGATAAGTCGTGTCTTACCGGGTTGGACTCAAGACGATAGTTACCGGATAAGGCGCAGCGGTCGG
GCTGAACGGGGGGTTCGTGCACACAGCCCAGCTTGGAGCGAACGACCTACACCGAACTGAGATACCTACA
GCGTGAGCTATGAGAAAGCGCCACGCTTCCCGAAGGGAGAAAGGCGGACAGGTATCCGGTAAGCGGCAGG
GTCGGAACAGGAGAGCGCACGAGGGAGCTTCCAGGGGGAAACGCCTGGTATCTTTATAGTCCTGTCGGGT
TTCGCCACCTCTGACTTGAGCGTCGATTTTTGTGATGCTCGTCAGGGGGGCGGAGCCTATGGAAAAACGC
CAGCAACGCGGCCTTTTTACGGTTCCTGGCCTTTTGCTGGCCTTTTGCTCACATGTTCTTTCCTGCGTTA
TCCCCTGATTCTGTGGATAACCGTATTACCGCCATGCAT
Features (pLannotate 1.2.2; 15 found; start..end, strand, type, name):
     61..364     +  enhancer       CMV enhancer: human cytomegalovirus immediate early enhancer
    365..568     +  promoter       CMV promoter: human cytomegalovirus (CMV) immediate early promoter
    613..1330    +  CDS            mEYFP (fragment): enhanced YFP with monomerizing A206K mutation (Zacharias et al., 2002) mammalian codon-optimized
   1330..1356    +  misc_feature   MCS (fragment): multiple cloning site
   1378..1839    +  CDS            RPP21: RPP21_HUMAN - Also known as C6orf135, CAT60. Experimental evidence at protein level: Swiss-Prot protein existence level 1. Component of ribonuclease P, a ribonucleoprotein complex that generates mature tRNA molecules by cleaving their 5'-ends. From Homo sapiens (Human).
   1982..2066    +  CDS            large T antigen (fragment): large T antigen from SV40 (simian virus 40)
   2089..2210    +  polyA_signal   SV40 poly(A) signal: SV40 polyadenylation signal
   2244..2672    -  rep_origin     f1 ori (sequence partly withheld): f1 bacteriophage origin of replication; arrow indicates direction of (+) strand synthesis
   2699..2803    +  promoter       AmpR promoter: bla
   2805..3162    +  promoter       SV40 promoter: SV40 enhancer and early promoter
   3197..3991    +  CDS            NeoR/KanR: aminoglycoside phosphotransferase from Tn5; aph(3')-II (or nptII); confers resistance to neomycin, kanamycin, and G418 (Geneticin®)
   4012..4164    +  CDS            ble (fragment): BLE_KLEPN - Experimental evidence at protein level: Swiss-Prot protein existence level 1. Binding protein with a strong affinity to the bleomycin family of antibiotics. Binds to CL990; an antimitotic-antibiotic compound. From Klebsiella pneumoniae.
   4223..4270    +  polyA_signal   HSV TK poly(A) signal: herpes simplex virus thymidine kinase polyadenylation signal (Cole and Stacy, 1985)
   4361..4377    -  polyA_signal   bGH poly(A) signal (fragment): bovine growth hormone polyadenylation signal
   4599..5187    +  rep_origin     ori: high-copy-number ColE1/pMB1/pBR322/pUC origin of replication
