[The description below was written by a language model from this plasmid's Addgene catalogue record and pLannotate feature annotations shown in this document.]
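Description:
YFP-Rpp21-C1 is a mammalian expression plasmid built on the Clontech pEYFP-C1 backbone that produces human RPP21, a protein subunit of the ribonuclease P ribonucleoprotein complex that matures tRNA 5' ends, as a fusion with yellow fluorescent protein at its N terminus. Transcription is driven by the human cytomegalovirus immediate-early enhancer and promoter. The YFP coding sequence runs through a short remnant of the multiple cloning site, which acts as a linker, into the RPP21 open reading frame, and the transcript is terminated by the SV40 polyadenylation signal. The automated annotation matches the fluorescent protein to a fragment of monomeric EYFP, but the catalogue entry simply calls it YFP, so the exact variant should be checked against the sequence. The restriction sites used for cloning are not recorded.

The plasmid is maintained at high copy in E. coli through a ColE1/pUC-type origin, and it also carries an f1 origin for single-stranded DNA production. A single Tn5 aminoglycoside phosphotransferase gene serves both hosts. A bacterial bla-type promoter drives it for kanamycin selection in bacteria, and the SV40 enhancer/early promoter, with an HSV TK polyadenylation signal, drives it for G418 selection of transfected mammalian cells. The small large T antigen, ble and bGH poly(A) fragments in the feature tables are most likely backbone remnants or partial annotation matches rather than functional elements. The depositor sequence and the sequencing-derived record differ by one nucleotide in length and show the same feature layout. The construct suits live or fixed-cell imaging of RPP21 localization, and the associated study concerned RNase P protein subunits and histone H3.3 nucleosome deposition.
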