Addgene plasmid #134542: YFP-Rpp21-C1
Purpose: Expresses YFP-Rpp21 fusion protein
Depositing lab: Susan Janicki. Publication: RNase P protein subunit Rpp29 represses histone H3.3 nucleosome deposition. Newhart A, Powers SL, Shastrula PK, Sierra I, Joo LM, Hayden JE, Cohen AR, Janicki SM. Mol Biol Cell. 2016 Apr 1;27(7):1154-69. doi: 10.1091/mbc.E15-02-0099. Epub 2016 Feb 3. PubMed 26842893.
Backbone
  Vector backbone: pEYFP-C1
  Backbone manufacturer: Clontech
  Backbone size w/o insert (bp): 4700
  Vector type: Mammalian Expression
  Selectable markers: Neomycin (select with G418)
Growth in bacteria
  Bacterial resistance: Kanamycin, 50 μg/mL
  Growth temperature: 37°C
  Growth strain: DH5alpha
  Copy number: High Copy
Gene/Insert
  Gene/Insert name: Rpp21
  Species: H. sapiens (human)
  Entrez Gene: RPP21 (a.k.a. C6orf135, CAT60)
  Promoter: CMV
  Tag / fusion protein: YFP (N terminal on backbone)
  Cloning method: Restriction Enzyme; 5′ cloning site unknown (unknown if destroyed); 3′ cloning site unknown (unknown if destroyed)
  Sequencing primers: 5′ EGFP-C; 3′ SV40pA-R
Resource information
  A portion of this plasmid was derived from a plasmid made by: Sidney Altman
Terms and licenses: Academic/Nonprofit Terms; Industry Terms: Not Available to Industry
How to cite: YFP-Rpp21-C1 was a gift from Susan Janicki (Addgene plasmid # 134542 ; http://n2t.net/addgene:134542 ; RRID:Addgene_134542)
